Addgene plasmid #82234: pDONR223_STAT1_WT
Purpose: Gateway Donor vector containing STAT1, part of the Target Accelerator Plasmid Collection.
Depositing lab: Jesse Boehm & William Hahn & David Root. Depositing organization: Broad Institute. Publication: Systematic Functional Interrogation of Rare Cancer Variants Identifies Oncogenic Alleles. Kim E, Ilic N, Shrestha Y, Zou L, Kamburov A, Zhu C, Yang X, Lubonja R, Tran N, Nguyen C, Lawrence MS, Piccioni F, Bagul M, Doench JG, Chouinard CR, Wu X, Hogstrom L, Natoli T, Tamayo P, Horn H, Corsello SM, Lage K, Root DE, Subramanian A, Golub TR, Getz G, Boehm JS, Hahn WC. Cancer Discov. 2016 Jul;6(7):714-26. doi: 10.1158/2159-8290.CD-16-0160. Epub 2016 May 4. PubMed 27147599.
Backbone
  Vector backbone: pDONR223
  Backbone manufacturer: Invitrogen
  Backbone size w/o insert (bp): 2790
  Vector type: Gateway Entry vector
Growth in bacteria
  Bacterial resistance: Spectinomycin, 50 μg/mL
  Growth temperature: 37°C
  Growth strain: DH5alpha
  Copy number: High Copy
Gene/Insert
  Gene/Insert name: STAT1 (alt name: NM_139266.2)
  Species: H. sapiens (human)
  Mutation: WT
  Entrez Gene: STAT1 (a.k.a. CANDF7, IMD31A, IMD31B, IMD31C, ISGF-3, STAT91)
  Promoter: None
  Cloning method: Gateway Cloning
  Sequencing primers: 5′ M13pUC-fwd; 3′ M13-Rev
Terms and licenses: Academic/Nonprofit Terms; Industry Terms: Not Available to Industry
Depositor comments: Open state: NO stop codon immediately follows insert. Supporting reference: Systematic morphological profiling of human gene and allele function via Cell Painting. Rohban MH, et al. Elife. 2017, Mar 18;6. pii: e24060. PubMed PMID 28315521
How to cite: pDONR223_STAT1_WT was a gift from Jesse Boehm & William Hahn & David Root (Addgene plasmid # 82234 ; http://n2t.net/addgene:82234 ; RRID:Addgene_82234)
