[The description below was written by a language model from this plasmid's Addgene catalogue record and pLannotate feature annotations shown in this document.]
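Description:
pDONR223_STAT1_WT is a Gateway entry clone built on the Invitrogen pDONR223 backbone and carrying the wild-type human STAT1 open reading frame, with a transcript reference recorded as the alternative insert name. It is a bacterial propagation and cloning plasmid rather than an expression vector. The full sequence is 4,926 nt. It replicates in E. coli from a high-copy ColE1/pUC-type origin and is selected with spectinomycin through the aadA (SmR) aminoglycoside adenylyltransferase gene. Annotated upstream of this gene are a fragment of a class 1 integron Pc promoter and a short remnant of a gentamicin resistance gene. Other small annotated pieces (lacZα and lacI fragments) appear to be backbone remnants rather than functional elements.

The STAT1 coding sequence is flanked by two attL recombination sites. The automated annotation labels these attL3 and attL2, and they allow the ORF to be moved by an LR Clonase reaction into any compatible Gateway destination vector. The record lists no promoter for the insert. A T7 promoter lies just outside the downstream attL site and points back toward the insert, and rrnB T1 and T2 terminators insulate the cassette from read-through transcription. The depositor notes that the clone is in the "open" configuration, with no stop codon directly after the insert, so the ORF can be fused in frame to C-terminal tags or reporters supplied by the destination vector. STAT1 encodes a signal transducer and transcription activator that mediates cellular responses to interferons and other cytokines. This wild-type clone belongs to the Target Accelerator Plasmid Collection, which was assembled for systematic functional testing of cancer gene variants, and it presumably serves there as the wild-type reference for mutant alleles.
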