Features (pLannotate 1.2.2; 12 found; start..end, strand, type, name):
     27..70      +  terminator     rrnB T1 terminator: Escherichia coli rrnB; transcription terminator T1 from the E. coli rrnB gene
    117..153     -  CDS            lacZα (fragment): LacZα fragment of β-galactosidase; lacZ fragment
    170..265     +  protein_bind   attL3: mutant version of attL; recombination site for the Gateway® LR reaction LR Clonase™
    268..2418    +  CDS            STAT1: STAT1_HUMAN - Experimental evidence at protein level: Swiss-Prot protein existence level 1. Signal transducer and transcription activator that mediates cellular responses to interferons (IFNs), cytokine KITLG/SCF and other cytokines and other growth factors. Following type I IFN (IFN-alpha and IFN-beta) binding to cell surface receptors, signaling via protein kinases leads to activation of Jak kinases (TYK2 and JAK1) and to tyrosine phosphorylation of STAT1 and STAT2. The phosphorylated STATs dimerize and associate with ISGF3G/IRF-9 to form a complex termed ISGF3 transcription factor, that ent
   2405..2504    -  protein_bind   attL2: mutant version of attL; recombination site for the Gateway® LR reaction LR Clonase™
   2522..2540    -  promoter       T7 promoter: promoter for bacteriophage T7 RNA polymerase
   2730..2753    +  promoter       Pc promoter (fragment): intI1 (promoter lies within the coding sequence); class 1 integron promoter
   2929..2985    +  CDS            GmR (fragment): gentamycin acetyltransferase; aacC1; confers resistance to gentamycin
   2992..3783    +  CDS            SmR: aminoglycoside adenylyltransferase (Murphy, 1985); aadA; confers resistance to spectinomycin and streptomycin
   3876..4464    +  rep_origin     ori: high-copy-number ColE1/pMB1/pBR322/pUC origin of replication
   4647..4739    +  CDS            lacI (fragment): lac repressor; lacI; The lac repressor binds to the lac operator to inhibit transcription in E. coli. This inhibition can be relieved by adding lactose or isopropyl-β-D-thiogalactopyranoside (IPTG).
   4794..4821    -  terminator     rrnB T2 terminator: transcription terminator T2 from the E. coli rrnB gene
>Addgene plasmid #82234 | pDONR223_STAT1_WT | addgene full sequence | sequence record 163953 | Addgene NGS result
GGAGAGCGTTCACCGACAAACAACAGATAAAACGAAAGGCCCAGTCTTCCGACTGAGCCTTTCGTTTTAT
TTGATGCCTGGCAGTTCCCTACTCTCGCGTTAACGCTAGCATGGATGTTTTCCCAGTCACGACGTTGTAA
AACGACGGCCAGTCTTAAGCTCGGGCCCCAAATAATGATTTTATTTTGACTGATAGTGACCTGTTCGTTG
CAACAAATTGATGAGCAATGCTTTTTTATAATGCCAACTTTGTACAAAAAAGTTGGCATGTCTCAGTGGT
ACGAACTTCAGCAGCTTGACTCAAAATTCCTGGAGCAGGTTCACCAGCTTTATGATGACAGTTTTCCCAT
GGAAATCAGACAGTACCTGGCACAGTGGTTAGAAAAGCAAGACTGGGAGCACGCTGCCAATGATGTTTCA
TTTGCCACCATCCGTTTTCATGACCTCCTGTCACAGCTGGATGATCAATATAGTCGCTTTTCTTTGGAGA
ATAACTTCTTGCTACAGCATAACATAAGGAAAAGCAAGCGTAATCTTCAGGATAATTTTCAGGAAGACCC
AATCCAGATGTCTATGATCATTTACAGCTGTCTGAAGGAAGAAAGGAAAATTCTGGAAAACGCCCAGAGA
TTTAATCAGGCTCAGTCGGGGAATATTCAGAGCACAGTGATGTTAGACAAACAGAAAGAGCTTGACAGTA
AAGTCAGAAATGTGAAGGACAAGGTTATGTGTATAGAGCATGAAATCAAGAGCCTGGAAGATTTACAAGA
TGAATATGACTTCAAATGCAAAACCTTGCAGAACAGAGAACACGAGACCAATGGTGTGGCAAAGAGTGAT
CAGAAACAAGAACAGCTGTTACTCAAGAAGATGTATTTAATGCTTGACAATAAGAGAAAGGAAGTAGTTC
ACAAAATAATAGAGTTGCTGAATGTCACTGAACTTACCCAGAATGCCCTGATTAATGATGAACTAGTGGA
GTGGAAGCGGAGACAGCAGAGCGCCTGTATTGGGGGGCCGCCCAATGCTTGCTTGGATCAGCTGCAGAAC
TGGTTCACTATAGTTGCGGAGAGTCTGCAGCAAGTTCGGCAGCAGCTTAAAAAGTTGGAGGAATTGGAAC
AGAAATACACCTACGAACATGACCCTATCACAAAAAACAAACAAGTGTTATGGGACCGCACCTTCAGTCT
TTTCCAGCAGCTCATTCAGAGCTCGTTTGTGGTGGAAAGACAGCCCTGCATGCCAACGCACCCTCAGAGG
CCGCTGGTCTTGAAGACAGGGGTCCAGTTCACTGTGAAGTTGAGACTGTTGGTGAAATTGCAAGAGCTGA
ATTATAATTTGAAAGTCAAAGTCTTATTTGATAAAGATGTGAATGAGAGAAATACAGTAAAAGGATTTAG
GAAGTTCAACATTTTGGGCACGCACACAAAAGTGATGAACATGGAGGAGTCCACCAATGGCAGTCTGGCG
GCTGAATTTCGGCACCTGCAATTGAAAGAACAGAAAAATGCTGGCACCAGAACGAATGAGGGTCCTCTCA
TCGTTACTGAAGAGCTTCACTCCCTTAGTTTTGAAACCCAATTGTGCCAGCCTGGTTTGGTAATTGACCT
CGAGACGACCTCTCTGCCCGTTGTGGTGATCTCCAACGTCAGCCAGCTCCCGAGCGGTTGGGCCTCCATC
CTTTGGTACAACATGCTGGTGGCGGAACCCAGGAATCTGTCCTTCTTCCTGACTCCACCATGTGCACGAT
GGGCTCAGCTTTCAGAAGTGCTGAGTTGGCAGTTTTCTTCTGTCACCAAAAGAGGTCTCAATGTGGACCA
GCTGAACATGTTGGGAGAGAAGCTTCTTGGTCCTAACGCCAGCCCCGATGGTCTCATTCCGTGGACGAGG
TTTTGTAAGGAAAATATAAATGATAAAAATTTTCCCTTCTGGCTTTGGATTGAAAGCATCCTAGAACTCA
TTAAAAAACACCTGCTCCCTCTCTGGAATGATGGGTGCATCATGGGCTTCATCAGCAAGGAGCGAGAGCG
TGCCCTGTTGAAGGACCAGCAGCCGGGGACCTTCCTGCTGCGGTTCAGTGAGAGCTCCCGGGAAGGGGCC
ATCACATTCACATGGGTGGAGCGGTCCCAGAACGGAGGCGAACCTGACTTCCATGCGGTTGAACCCTACA
CGAAGAAAGAACTTTCTGCTGTTACTTTCCCTGACATCATTCGCAATTACAAAGTCATGGCTGCTGAGAA
TATTCCTGAGAATCCCCTGAAGTATCTGTATCCAAATATTGACAAAGACCATGCCTTTGGAAAGTATTAC
TCCAGGCCAAAGGAAGCACCAGAGCCAATGGAACTTGATGGCCCTAAAGGAACTGGATATATCAAGACTG
AGTTGATTTCTGTGTCTGAAGTGTACCCAACTTTCTTGTACAAAGTTGGCATTATAAGAAAGCATTGCTT
ATCAATTTGTTGCAACGAACAGGTCACTATCAGTCAAAATAAAATCATTATTTGCCATCCAGCTGATATC
CCCTATAGTGAGTCGTATTACATGGTCATAGCTGTTTCCTGGCAGCTCTGGCCCGTGTCTCAAAATCTCT
GATGTTACATTGCACAAGATAAAAATATATCATCATGCCTCCTCTAGACCAGCCAGGACAGAAATGCCTC
GACTTCGCTGCTACCCAAGGTTGCCGGGTGACGCACACCGTGGAAACGGATGAAGGCACGAACCCAGTGG
ACATAAGCCTGTTCGGTTCGTAAGCTGTAATGCAAGTAGCGTATGCGCTCACGCAACTGGTCCAGAACCT
TGACCGAACGCAGCGGTGGTAACGGCGCAGTGGCGGTTTTCATGGCTTGTTATGACTGTTTTTTTGGGGT
ACAGTCTATGCCTCGGGCATCCAAGCAGCAAGCGCGTTACGCCGTGGGTCGATGTTTGATGTTATGGAGC
AGCAACGATGTTACGCAGCAGGGCAGTCGCCCTAAAACAAAGTTAAACATTATGAGGGAAGCGGTGATCG
CCGAAGTATCGACTCAACTATCAGAGGTAGTTGGCGTCATCGAGCGCCATCTCGAACCGACGTTGCTGGC
CGTACATTTGTACGGCTCCGCAGTGGATGGCGGCCTGAAGCCACACAGTGATATTGATTTGCTGGTTACG
GTGACCGTAAGGCTTGATGAAACAACGCGGCGAGCTTTGATCAACGACCTTTTGGAAACTTCGGCTTCCC
CTGGAGAGAGCGAGATTCTCCGCGCTGTAGAAGTCACCATTGTTGTGCACGACGACATCATTCCGTGGCG
TTATCCAGCTAAGCGCGAACTGCAATTTGGAGAATGGCAGCGCAATGACATTCTTGCAGGTATCTTCGAG
CCAGCCACGATCGACATTGATCTGGCTATCTTGCTGACAAAAGCAAGAGAACATAGCGTTGCCTTGGTAG
GTCCAGCGGCGGAGGAACTCTTTGATCCGGTTCCTGAACAGGATCTATTTGAGGCGCTAAATGAAACCTT
AACGCTATGGAACTCGCCGCCCGACTGGGCTGGCGATGAGCGAAATGTAGTGCTTACGTTGTCCCGCATT
TGGTACAGCGCAGTAACCGGCAAAATCGCGCCGAAGGATGTCGCTGCCGACTGGGCAATGGAGCGCCTGC
CGGCCCAGTATCAGCCCGTCATACTTGAAGCTAGACAGGCTTATCTTGGACAAGAAGAAGATCGCTTGGC
CTCGCGCGCAGATCAGTTGGAAGAATTTGTCCACTACGTGAAAGGCGAGATCACCAAGGTAGTCGGCAAA
TAACCCTCGAGCCACCCATGACCAAAATCCCTTAACGTGAGTTACGCGTCGTTCCACTGAGCGTCAGACC
CCGTAGAAAAGATCAAAGGATCTTCTTGAGATCCTTTTTTTCTGCGCGTAATCTGCTGCTTGCAAACAAA
AAAACCACCGCTACCAGCGGTGGTTTGTTTGCCGGATCAAGAGCTACCAACTCTTTTTCCGAAGGTAACT
GGCTTCAGCAGAGCGCAGATACCAAATACTGTTCTTCTAGTGTAGCCGTAGTTAGGCCACCACTTCAAGA
ACTCTGTAGCACCGCCTACATACCTCGCTCTGCTAATCCTGTTACCAGTGGCTGCTGCCAGTGGCGATAA
GTCGTGTCTTACCGGGTTGGACTCAAGACGATAGTTACCGGATAAGGCGCAGCGGTCGGGCTGAACGGGG
GGTTCGTGCACACAGCCCAGCTTGGAGCGAACGACCTACACCGAACTGAGATACCTACAGCGTGAGCTAT
GAGAAAGCGCCACGCTTCCCGAAGGGAGAAAGGCGGACAGGTATCCGGTAAGCGGCAGGGTCGGAACAGG
AGAGCGCACGAGGGAGCTTCCAGGGGGAAACGCCTGGTATCTTTATAGTCCTGTCGGGTTTCGCCACCTC
TGACTTGAGCGTCGATTTTTGTGATGCTCGTCAGGGGGGCGGAGCCTATGGAAAAACGCCAGCAACGCGG
CCTTTTTACGGTTCCTGGCCTTTTGCTGGCCTTTTGCTCACATGTTCTTTCCTGCGTTATCCCCTGATTC
TGTGGATAACCGTATTACCGCCTTTGAGTGAGCTGATACCGCTCGCCGCAGCCGAACGACCGAGCGCAGC
GAGTCAGTGAGCGAGGAAGCGGAAGAGCGCCCAATACGCAAACCGCCTCTCCCCGCGCGTTGGCCGATTC
ATTAATGCAGCTGGCACGACAGGTTTCCCGACTGGAAAGCGGGCAGTGAGCGCAACGCAATTAATACGCG
TACCGCTAGCCAGGAAGAGTTTGTAGAAACGCAAAAAGGCCATCCGTCAGGATGGCCTTCTGCTTAGTTT
GATGCCTGGCAGTTTATGGCGGGCGTCCTGCCCGCCACCCTCCGGGCCGTTGCTTCACAACGTTCAAATC
CGCTCCCGGCGGATTTGTCCTACTCA
