>Addgene plasmid #82234 | pDONR223_STAT1_WT | depositor partial sequence | sequence record 155605 | Insert sequence
ATGTCTCAGTGGTACGAACTTCAGCAGCTTGACTCAAAATTCCTGGAGCAGGTTCACCAGCTTTATGATG
ACAGTTTTCCCATGGAAATCAGACAGTACCTGGCACAGTGGTTAGAAAAGCAAGACTGGGAGCACGCTGC
CAATGATGTTTCATTTGCCACCATCCGTTTTCATGACCTCCTGTCACAGCTGGATGATCAATATAGTCGC
TTTTCTTTGGAGAATAACTTCTTGCTACAGCATAACATAAGGAAAAGCAAGCGTAATCTTCAGGATAATT
TTCAGGAAGACCCAATCCAGATGTCTATGATCATTTACAGCTGTCTGAAGGAAGAAAGGAAAATTCTGGA
AAACGCCCAGAGATTTAATCAGGCTCAGTCGGGGAATATTCAGAGCACAGTGATGTTAGACAAACAGAAA
GAGCTTGACAGTAAAGTCAGAAATGTGAAGGACAAGGTTATGTGTATAGAGCATGAAATCAAGAGCCTGG
AAGATTTACAAGATGAATATGACTTCAAATGCAAAACCTTGCAGAACAGAGAACACGAGACCAATGGTGT
GGCAAAGAGTGATCAGAAACAAGAACAGCTGTTACTCAAGAAGATGTATTTAATGCTTGACAATAAGAGA
AAGGAAGTAGTTCACAAAATAATAGAGTTGCTGAATGTCACTGAACTTACCCAGAATGCCCTGATTAATG
ATGAACTAGTGGAGTGGAAGCGGAGACAGCAGAGCGCCTGTATTGGGGGGCCGCCCAATGCTTGCTTGGA
TCAGCTGCAGAACTGGTTCACTATAGTTGCGGAGAGTCTGCAGCAAGTTCGGCAGCAGCTTAAAAAGTTG
GAGGAATTGGAACAGAAATACACCTACGAACATGACCCTATCACAAAAAACAAACAAGTGTTATGGGACC
GCACCTTCAGTCTTTTCCAGCAGCTCATTCAGAGCTCGTTTGTGGTGGAAAGACAGCCCTGCATGCCAAC
GCACCCTCAGAGGCCGCTGGTCTTGAAGACAGGGGTCCAGTTCACTGTGAAGTTGAGACTGTTGGTGAAA
TTGCAAGAGCTGAATTATAATTTGAAAGTCAAAGTCTTATTTGATAAAGATGTGAATGAGAGAAATACAG
TAAAAGGATTTAGGAAGTTCAACATTTTGGGCACGCACACAAAAGTGATGAACATGGAGGAGTCCACCAA
TGGCAGTCTGGCGGCTGAATTTCGGCACCTGCAATTGAAAGAACAGAAAAATGCTGGCACCAGAACGAAT
GAGGGTCCTCTCATCGTTACTGAAGAGCTTCACTCCCTTAGTTTTGAAACCCAATTGTGCCAGCCTGGTT
TGGTAATTGACCTCGAGACGACCTCTCTGCCCGTTGTGGTGATCTCCAACGTCAGCCAGCTCCCGAGCGG
TTGGGCCTCCATCCTTTGGTACAACATGCTGGTGGCGGAACCCAGGAATCTGTCCTTCTTCCTGACTCCA
CCATGTGCACGATGGGCTCAGCTTTCAGAAGTGCTGAGTTGGCAGTTTTCTTCTGTCACCAAAAGAGGTC
TCAATGTGGACCAGCTGAACATGTTGGGAGAGAAGCTTCTTGGTCCTAACGCCAGCCCCGATGGTCTCAT
TCCGTGGACGAGGTTTTGTAAGGAAAATATAAATGATAAAAATTTTCCCTTCTGGCTTTGGATTGAAAGC
ATCCTAGAACTCATTAAAAAACACCTGCTCCCTCTCTGGAATGATGGGTGCATCATGGGCTTCATCAGCA
AGGAGCGAGAGCGTGCCCTGTTGAAGGACCAGCAGCCGGGGACCTTCCTGCTGCGGTTCAGTGAGAGCTC
CCGGGAAGGGGCCATCACATTCACATGGGTGGAGCGGTCCCAGAACGGAGGCGAACCTGACTTCCATGCG
GTTGAACCCTACACGAAGAAAGAACTTTCTGCTGTTACTTTCCCTGACATCATTCGCAATTACAAAGTCA
TGGCTGCTGAGAATATTCCTGAGAATCCCCTGAAGTATCTGTATCCAAATATTGACAAAGACCATGCCTT
TGGAAAGTATTACTCCAGGCCAAAGGAAGCACCAGAGCCAATGGAACTTGATGGCCCTAAAGGAACTGGA
TATATCAAGACTGAGTTGATTTCTGTGTCTGAAGTG
